Addgene plasmid #51285: p7SL-neo-TET
Purpose: expresses human 7SL RNA, using its own polIII enhancer, and tagged with the self splicing intron neo cassette
Depositing lab: Astrid Roy-Engel. Depositing organization: Tulane University. Publication: The RNA polymerase dictates ORF1 requirement and timing of LINE and SINE retrotransposition. Kroutter EN, Belancio VP, Wagstaff BJ, Roy-Engel AM. PLoS Genet. 2009 Apr;5(4):e1000458. doi: 10.1371/journal.pgen.1000458. Epub 2009 Apr 24. PubMed 19390602.
Backbone
  Vector backbone: pAluYa5-neo-TET
  Backbone manufacturer: Addgene plasmid 51283
  Vector type: Mammalian Expression
  Selectable markers: Neomycin (select with G418)
Growth in bacteria
  Bacterial resistance: Ampicillin, 100 μg/mL
  Growth temperature: 37°C
  Growth strain: DH5alpha
  Copy number: Unknown
Gene/Insert
  Gene/Insert name: 7SL RNA
  Species: H. sapiens (human)
  Insert size (bp): 413
  GenBank ID: M20910
  Entrez Gene: RN7SL2 (a.k.a. 7L1C, 7L30.1, 7SL1c, RNSRP2)
  Promoter: 7SL upstream pollII enhancer
  Tag / fusion protein: neoTET cassette with a tetrahymena self-splicing intron interrupting the neo gene (C terminal on backbone)
  Cloning method: Restriction Enzyme; 5′ cloning site BamHI (not destroyed); 3′ cloning site AatII (not destroyed)
  Sequencing primers: 5′ M13-pUC-Fwd; 3′ SV40pro-F
Terms and licenses: Academic/Nonprofit Terms; Industry Terms: Not Available to Industry
Depositor comments: 7SL is tagged with the self splicing intron neo cassette such that G418 resistance will be obtained only if retrotransposition occurs. Primers used for amplification of 7SL: GGATCCGCCCAGTGTGGGTGTGTCC GACGTCAAGAGACGGGGTCTCGCTATG Please note that the cassette is in the reverse orientation within the MCS relative to the full sequence--This has no functional consequence.
How to cite: p7SL-neo-TET was a gift from Astrid Roy-Engel (Addgene plasmid # 51285 ; http://n2t.net/addgene:51285 ; RRID:Addgene_51285)
