[The description below was written by a language model from this plasmid's Addgene catalogue record.]
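Description:
p7SL-neo-TET is a mammalian expression plasmid built on the pAluYa5-neo-TET backbone, in which a 413 bp human 7SL RNA segment (RN7SL2) was cloned between BamHI and AatII sites, both of which are retained. It is propagated in E. coli under ampicillin selection. The record does not state the bacterial origin of replication, and copy number is listed as unknown. No feature table is provided, so the layout can only be described from the catalogue fields.

The 7SL RNA is transcribed by RNA polymerase III under the control of its own upstream enhancer rather than a heterologous promoter. Downstream of the 7SL sequence sits the neoTET reporter, a neomycin resistance gene interrupted by a Tetrahymena self-splicing intron. This is a retrotransposition indicator cassette. The neo gene cannot confer resistance directly from the plasmid because it is disrupted. A functional marker arises only after the tagged transcript removes the intron by self-splicing, is reverse transcribed, and is inserted into the genome. A self-splicing intron is suited to a pol III transcript, since it does not depend on the spliceosomal processing associated with pol II transcripts. G418-resistant colonies therefore report retrotransposition events rather than simple transfection.

The construct is used in cell-culture assays that test whether 7SL RNA, the evolutionary progenitor of Alu elements, can be mobilised, typically alongside the parental Alu-tagged vector in studies of LINE- and SINE-mediated retrotransposition. The depositor notes that the cassette lies in the reverse orientation within the multiple cloning site relative to the full reference sequence, with no functional consequence.
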