>Addgene plasmid #51285 | p7SL-neo-TET | addgene partial sequence | sequence record 80037 | SV40Pro-F 5'-TATTTATGCAGAGGCCGAGG-3'
AGTAGTGAGGAGGCTTTTTTGGAGGTCGAGCCAATATGGGATCGGCCATTGAACAAGATGGATTGCACGC
AGGTTCTCCGGCCGCTTGGGTGGAGAGGCTATTCGGCTATGACTGGGCACAACAGACAATCGGCTGCTCT
GATGCCGCCGTGTTCCGGCTGTCAGCGCAGGGGCGCCCGGTTCTTTTTGTCAAGACCGACCTGTCCGGTG
CCCTGAATGAACTCGAGTACTCCAAACCTAATCAATATACTTTCGCATACAAATTAGGTCCCAGCGGCTC
CAGTGTTGCATCACTTCATCCGCTAGCTCCCATTAAGGAGAGGTCCGACTATATCTTATGAGAAGAATAC
ATCTTCCCCGACCGACATTTAGTCTGTGAACTGCATCCATATCAACAGAAGATCTGTTGACTTAGGACTT
GGCTGCGTGGTTAGGACCATGTCCGTCAGCTTATTACCATACCCTTTGCAAGGCCATCTCAAAGTTTCCC
CTGAGACTTGGTACTGAACGGCTGTTGACCCCTTTCCCGCAATTTGACGGTCTTGCCTTTTAAACCGATG
CAATCTATTGGTTTAAAGACTAGCTACCAGGTGCATGCCTGATAACTTTTCCCTGCAATTCATTATATTG
CTAATTACAGGACGAGGCAGCGCGGCTATCGTGGCTGGCCACGACGGGCGTTCCTTGCGCAGCTGTGCTC
GACGTTGTCACTGAAGCGGGAAGGGACTGGCTGCTATTGGGCGAAGTGCCGGGGCAGGATCTCCTGTCAT
CTCACCTTGCTCCTGCCGAGAAAGTATCCATCATGGCTGATGCAATGCGGCGGCTGCATACGCTTGATCC
GGCTACCTGCCCATTCGACCACCAAGCGAAACATCGCATC
